>Addgene plasmid #154059 | pLOXp-GUS | depositor full sequence | sequence record 298543 | pLOXp-GUS sequence 4791 bps
GACCTAATAACTTCGTATAGCATACATTATACGAAGTTATATTAAGGGTTGAATGTGAGACGCACAGAGT
GGCGGCCGCTTGGATCCCAGAATTCTAGGTACCTCTTAATTAACTGGCCTCATGGGCCTTCCTTTCACTG
CCCGCTTTCCAGTCGGGAAACCTGTCGTGCCAGCTGCATTAACATGGTCATAGCTGTTTCCTTGCGTATT
GGGCGCTCTCCGCTTCCTCGCTCACTGACTCGCTGCGCTCGGTCGTTCGGGTAAAGCCTGGGGTGCCTAA
TGAGCAAAAGGCCAGCAAAAGGCCAGGAACCGTAAAAAGGCCGCGTTGCTGGCGTTTTTCCATAGGCTCC
GCCCCCCTGACGAGCATCACAAAAATCGACGCTCAAGTCAGAGGTGGCGAAACCCGACAGGACTATAAAG
ATACCAGGCGTTTCCCCCTGGAAGCTCCCTCGTGCGCTCTCCTGTTCCGACCCTGCCGCTTACCGGATAC
CTGTCCGCCTTTCTCCCTTCGGGAAGCGTGGCGCTTTCTCATAGCTCACGCTGTAGGTATCTCAGTTCGG
TGTAGGTCGTTCGCTCCAAGCTGGGCTGTGTGCACGAACCCCCCGTTCAGCCCGACCGCTGCGCCTTATC
CGGTAACTATCGTCTTGAGTCCAACCCGGTAAGACACGACTTATCGCCACTGGCAGCAGCCACTGGTAAC
AGGATTAGCAGAGCGAGGTATGTAGGCGGTGCTACAGAGTTCTTGAAGTGGTGGCCTAACTACGGCTACA
CTAGAAGAACAGTATTTGGTATCTGCGCTCTGCTGAAGCCAGTTACCTTCGGAAAAAGAGTTGGTAGCTC
TTGATCCGGCAAACAAACCACCGCTGGTAGCGGTGGTTTTTTTGTTTGCAAGCAGCAGATTACGCGCAGA
AAAAAAGGATCTCAAGAAGATCCTTTGATCTTTTCTACGGGGTCTGACGCTCAGTGGAACGAAAACTCAC
GTTAAGGGATTTTGGTCATGAGATTATCAAAAAGGATCTTCACCTAGATCCTTTTAAATTAAAAATGAAG
TTTTAAATCAATCTAAAGTATATATGAGTAAACTTGGTCTGACAGTTATTAGAAAAATTCATCCAGCAGA
CGATAAAACGCAATACGCTGGCTATCCGGTGCCGCAATGCCATACAGCACCAGAAAACGATCCGCCCATT
CGCCGCCCAGTTCTTCCGCAATATCACGGGTGGCCAGCGCAATATCCTGATAACGATCCGCCACGCCCAG
ACGGCCGCAATCAATAAAGCCGCTAAAACGGCCATTTTCCACCATAATGTTCGGCAGGCACGCATCACCA
TGGGTCACCACCAGATCTTCGCCATCCGGCATGCTCGCTTTCAGACGCGCAAACAGCTCTGCCGGTGCCA
GGCCCTGATGTTCTTCATCCAGATCATCCTGATCCACCAGGCCCGCTTCCATACGGGTACGCGCACGTTC
AATACGATGTTTCGCCTGATGATCAAACGGACAGGTCGCCGGGTCCAGGGTATGCAGACGACGCATGGCA
TCCGCCATAATGCTCACTTTTTCTGCCGGCGCCAGATGGCTAGACAGCAGATCCTGACCCGGCACTTCGC
CCAGCAGCAGCCAATCACGGCCCGCTTCGGTCACCACATCCAGCACCGCCGCACACGGAACACCGGTGGT
GGCCAGCCAGCTCAGACGCGCCGCTTCATCCTGCAGCTCGTTCAGCGCACCGCTCAGATCGGTTTTCACA
AACAGCACCGGACGACCCTGCGCGCTCAGACGAAACACCGCCGCATCAGAGCAGCCAATGGTCTGCTGCG
CCCAATCATAGCCAAACAGACGTTCCACCCACGCTGCCGGGCTACCCGCATGCAGGCCATCCTGTTCAAT
CATACTCTTCCTTTTTCAATATTATTGAAGCATTTATCAGGGTTATTGTCTCATGAGCGGATACATATTT
GAATGTATTTAGAAAAATAAACAAATAGGGGTTCCGCGCACATTTCCCCGAAAAGTGCCACCTAAATTGT
AAGCGTTAATATTTTGTTAAAATTCGCGTTAAATTTTTGTTAAATCAGCTCATTTTTTAACCAATAGGCC
GAAATCGGCAAAATCCCTTATAAATCAAAAGAATAGACCGAGATAGGGTTGAGTGGCCGCTACAGGGCGC
TCCCATTCGCCATTCAGGCTGCGCAACTGTTGGGAAGGGCGTTTCGGTGCGGGCCTCTTCGCTATTACGC
CAGCTGGCGAAAGGGGGATGTGCTGCAAGGCGATTAAGTTGGGTAACGCCAGGGTTTTCCCAGTCACGAC
GTTGTAAAACGACGGCCAGTGAGCGCGACGTAATACGACTCACTATAGGGCGAATTGAAGGAAGGCCGTC
AAGGCCTAGGCGCGCCATGAGCTCTAAAGCTTCGCTCGAGCTGCGGCCGCCACTTCGTGCACGTCTCATA
CTGACCTAATAACTTCGTATAGCATACATTATACGAAGTTATATTAAGGGTTGAATGGGTCAGTCCCTTA
TGTTACGTCCTGTAGAAACCCCAACCCGTGAAATCAAAAAACTCGACGGCCTGTGGGCATTCAGTCTGGA
TCGCGAAAACTGTGGAATTGATCAGCGTTGGTGGGAAAGCGCGTTACAAGAAAGCCGGGCAATTGCTGTG
CCAGGCAGTTTTAACGATCAGTTCGCCGATGCAGATATTCGTAATTATGCGGGCAACGTCTGGTATCAGC
GCGAAGTCTTTATACCGAAAGGTAAGTCTTACTCTCTCTTTTTTGGTCTGTATTTTTAATTTTTTGAAGT
ATACTATTTGTACTGACGCTAATAATCTTTTTTCAGGTTGGGCAGGCCAGCGTATCGTGCTGCGTTTCGA
TGCGGTCACTCATTACGGCAAAGTGTGGGTCAATAATCAGGAAGTGATGGAGCATCAGGGCGGCTATACG
CCATTTGAAGCCGATGTCACGCCGTATGTTATTGCCGGGAAAAGTGTACGTATCACCGTTTGTGTGAACA
ACGAACTGAACTGGCAGACTATCCCGCCGGGAATGGTGATTACCGACGAAAACGGCAAGAAAAAGCAGTC
TTACTTCCATGATTTCTTTAACTATGCCGGAATCCATCGCAGCGTAATGCTCTACACCACGCCGAACACC
TGGGTGGACGATATCACCGTGGTGACGCATGTCGCGCAAGACTGTAACCACGCGTCTGTTGACTGGCAGG
TACTTCATGCTTCAACGTGTAACTTAAGAGATACTGTGTGAAATTTTATATTTCCATACATTTGCTTGAC
CTTTGCTTTTTGTCAATTTTTTTCCCCTTACAGGTGGTGGCCAATGGTGATGTCAGCGTTGAACTGCGTG
ATGCGGATCAACAGGTGGTTGCAACTGGACAAGGCACTAGCGGGACTTTGCAAGTGGTGAATCCGCACCT
CTGGCAACCGGGTGAAGGTTATCTCTATGAACTGTGCGTCACAGCCAAAAGCCAGACAGAGTGTGATATC
TACCCGCTTCGCGTCGGCATCCGGTCAGTGGCAGTGAAGGGCGAACAGTTCCTGATTAACCACAAACCGT
TCTACTTTACTGGCTTTGGTCGTCATGAAGATGCGGACTTGCGTGGCAAAGGATTCGATAACGTGCTGAT
GGTGCACGACCACGCATTAATGGACTGGATTGGGGCCAACTCCTACCGTACCTCGCATTACCCTTACGCT
GAAGAGATGCTCGACTGGGCAGATGAACATGGCATCGTGGTGATTGATGAAACTGCTGCTGTCGGCTTTA
ACCTCTCTTTAGGCATTGGTTTCGAAGCGGGCAACAAGCCGAAAGAACTGTACAGCGAAGAGGCAGTCAA
CGGGGAAACTCAGCAAGCGCACTTACAGGCGATTAAAGAGCTGATAGCGCGTGACAAAAACCACCCAAGC
GTGGTGATGTGGAGTATTGCCAACGAACCGGATACCCGTCCGCAAGGTGCACGGGAATATTTCGCGCCAC
TGGCGGAAGCAACGCGTAAACTCGACCCGACGCGTCCGATCACCTGCGTCAATGTAATGTTCTGCGACGC
TCACACCGATACCATCAGCGATCTCTTTGATGTGCTGTGCCTGAACCGTTATTACGGATGGTATGTCCAA
AGCGGCGATTTGGAAACGGCAGAGAAGGTACTGGAAAAAGAACTTCTGGCCTGGCAGGAGAAACTGCATC
AGCCGATTATCATCACCGAATACGGCGTGGATACGTTAGCCGGGCTGCACTCAATGTACACCGACATGTG
GAGTGAAGAGTATCAGTGTGCATGGCTGGATATGTATCACCGCGTCTTTGATCGCGTCAGCGCCGTCGTC
GGTGAACAGGTATGGAATTTCGCCGATTTTGCGACCTCGCAAGGCATATTGCGCGTTGGCGGTAACAAGA
AAGGGATCTTCACTCGCGACCGCAAACCGAAGTCGGCGGCTTTTCTGCTGCAAAAACGCTGGACTGGCAT
GAACTTCGGTGAAAAACCGCAGCAGGGAGGCAAACAATGAGCTTGTCAAGCAGATCGTTCAAACATTTGG
CAATAAAGTTTCTTAAGATTGAATCCTGTTGCCGGTCTTGCGATGATTATCATATAATTTCTGTTGAATT
ACGTTAAGCATGTAATAATTAACATGTAATGCATGACGTTATTTATGAGATGGGTTTTTATGATTAGAGT
CCCGCAATTATACATTTAATACGCGATAGAAAACAAAATATAGCGCGCAAACTAGGATAAATTATCGCGC
GCGGTGTCATCTATGTTACTAGATCGACGCT
Features (pLannotate 1.2.2; 14 found; start..end, strand, type, name):
      7..40      +  protein_bind   loxP: Cre-mediated recombination occurs in the 8-bp core sequence (GCATACAT). Cre recombinase
    135..182     -  CDS            lacI (fragment): lac repressor; lacI; The lac repressor binds to the lac operator to inhibit transcription in E. coli. This inhibition can be relieved by adding lactose or isopropyl-β-D-thiogalactopyranoside (IPTG).
    219..259     -  rep_origin     RSF ori (fragment): Plasmids containing the RSF 1030 origin of replication can be propagated in E. coli cells that contain additional plasmids with compatible origins.
    337..925     -  rep_origin     ori: high-copy-number ColE1/pMB1/pBR322/pUC origin of replication
   1099..1893    -  CDS            NeoR/KanR: aminoglycoside phosphotransferase confers resistance to neomycin, kanamycin, and G418 (Geneticin®)
   1894..1998    -  promoter       AmpR promoter: bla
   2024..2155    -  rep_origin     M13 ori (fragment): M13 bacteriophage origin of replication; arrow indicates direction of (+) strand synthesis
   2176..2332    -  CDS            lacZα (fragment): LacZα fragment of β-galactosidase; lacZ fragment
   2341..2359    +  promoter       T7 promoter: promoter for bacteriophage T7 RNA polymerase
   2459..2492    +  protein_bind   loxP: Cre-mediated recombination occurs in the 8-bp core sequence (GCATACAT). Cre recombinase
   2520..2753    +  CDS            GUS (fragment): β-glucuronidase; uidA (or gusA) from E. coli
   2835..3221    +  CDS            GUS (fragment): β-glucuronidase; uidA (or gusA) from E. coli
   3321..4520    +  CDS            GUS (fragment): β-glucuronidase; uidA (or gusA) from E. coli
   4533..4785    +  terminator     NOS terminator: nopaline synthase terminator and poly(A) signal
