>Addgene plasmid #154059 | pLOXp-GUS | addgene full sequence | sequence record 312899 | Addgene NGS Result
CGACGCATGGCATCCGCCATAATGCTCACTTTTTCTGCCGGCGCCAGATGGCTAGACAGCAGATCCTGAC
CCGGCACTTCGCCCAGCAGCAGCCAATCACGGCCCGCTTCGGTCACCACATCCAGCACCGCCGCACACGG
AACACCGGTGGTGGCCAGCCAGCTCAGACGCGCCGCTTCATCCTGCAGCTCGTTCAGCGCACCGCTCAGA
TCGGTTTTCACAAACAGCACCGGACGACCCTGCGCGCTCAGACGAAACACCGCCGCATCAGAGCAGCCAA
TGGTCTGCTGCGCCCAATCATAGCCAAACAGACGTTCCACCCACGCTGCCGGGCTACCCGCATGCAGGCC
ATCCTGTTCAATCATACTCTTCCTTTTTCAATATTATTGAAGCATTTATCAGGGTTATTGTCTCATGAGC
GGATACATATTTGAATGTATTTAGAAAAATAAACAAATAGGGGTTCCGCGCACATTTCCCCGAAAAGTGC
CACCTAAATTGTAAGCGTTAATATTTTGTTAAAATTCGCGTTAAATTTTTGTTAAATCAGCTCATTTTTT
AACCAATAGGCCGAAATCGGCAAAATCCCTTATAAATCAAAAGAATAGACCGAGATAGGGTTGAGTGGCC
GCTACAGGGCGCTCCCATTCGCCATTCAGGCTGCGCAACTGTTGGGAAGGGCGTTTCGGTGCGGGCCTCT
TCGCTATTACGCCAGCTGGCGAAAGGGGGATGTGCTGCAAGGCGATTAAGTTGGGTAACGCCAGGGTTTT
CCCAGTCACGACGTTGTAAAACGACGGCCAGTGAGCGCGACGTAATACGACTCACTATAGGGCGAATTGA
AGGAAGGCCGTCAAGGCCGCATCACTTCGTGCACGTCTCATACTGACCTAATAACTTCGTATAGCATACA
TTATACGAAGTTATATTAAGGGTTGAATGGGTCAGTCCCTTATGTTACGTCCTGTAGAAACCCCAACCCG
TGAAATCAAAAAACTCGACGGCCTGTGGGCATTCAGTCTGGATCGCGAAAACTGTGGAATTGATCAGCGT
TGGTGGGAAAGCGCGTTACAAGAAAGCCGGGCAATTGCTGTGCCAGGCAGTTTTAACGATCAGTTCGCCG
ATGCAGATATTCGTAATTATGCGGGCAACGTCTGGTATCAGCGCGAAGTCTTTATACCGAAAGGTAAGTC
TTACTCTCTCTTTTTTGGTCTGTATTTTTAATTTTTTGAAGTATACTATTTGTACTGACGCTAATAATCT
TTTTTCAGGTTGGGCAGGCCAGCGTATCGTGCTGCGTTTCGATGCGGTCACTCATTACGGCAAAGTGTGG
GTCAATAATCAGGAAGTGATGGAGCATCAGGGCGGCTATACGCCATTTGAAGCCGATGTCACGCCGTATG
TTATTGCCGGGAAAAGTGTACGTATCACCGTTTGTGTGAACAACGAACTGAACTGGCAGACTATCCCGCC
GGGAATGGTGATTACCGACGAAAACGGCAAGAAAAAGCAGTCTTACTTCCATGATTTCTTTAACTATGCC
GGAATCCATCGCAGCGTAATGCTCTACACCACGCCGAACACCTGGGTGGACGATATCACCGTGGTGACGC
ATGTCGCGCAAGACTGTAACCACGCGTCTGTTGACTGGCAGGTACTTCATGCTTCAACGTGTAACTTAAG
AGATACTGTGTGAAATTTTATATTTCCATACATTTGCTTGACCTTTGCTTTTTGTCAATTTTTTTCCCCT
TACAGGTGGTGGCCAATGGTGATGTCAGCGTTGAACTGCGTGATGCGGATCAACAGGTGGTTGCAACTGG
ACAAGGCACTAGCGGGACTTTGCAAGTGGTGAATCCGCACCTCTGGCAACCGGGTGAAGGTTATCTCTAT
GAACTGTGCGTCACAGCCAAAAGCCAGACAGAGTGTGATATCTACCCGCTTCGCGTCGGCATCCGGTCAG
TGGCAGTGAAGGGCGAACAGTTCCTGATTAACCACAAACCGTTCTACTTTACTGGCTTTGGTCGTCATGA
AGATGCGGACTTGCGTGGCAAAGGATTCGATAACGTGCTGATGGTGCACGACCACGCATTAATGGACTGG
ATTGGGGCCAACTCCTACCGTACCTCGCATTACCCTTACGCTGAAGAGATGCTCGACTGGGCAGATGAAC
ATGGCATCGTGGTGATTGATGAAACTGCTGCTGTCGGCTTTAACCTCTCTTTAGGCATTGGTTTCGAAGC
GGGCAACAAGCCGAAAGAACTGTACAGCGAAGAGGCAGTCAACGGGGAAACTCAGCAAGCGCACTTACAG
GCGATTAAAGAGCTGATAGCGCGTGACAAAAACCACCCAAGCGTGGTGATGTGGAGTATTGCCAACGAAC
CGGATACCCGTCCGCAAGGTGCACGGGAATATTTCGCGCCACTGGCGGAAGCAACGCGTAAACTCGACCC
GACGCGTCCGATCACCTGCGTCAATGTAATGTTCTGCGACGCTCACACCGATACCATCAGCGATCTCTTT
GATGTGCTGTGCCTGAACCGTTATTACGGATGGTATGTCCAAAGCGGCGATTTGGAAACGGCAGAGAAGG
TACTGGAAAAAGAACTTCTGGCCTGGCAGGAGAAACTGCATCAGCCGATTATCATCACCGAATACGGCGT
GGATACGTTAGCCGGGCTGCACTCAATGTACACCGACATGTGGAGTGAAGAGTATCAGTGTGCATGGCTG
GATATGTATCACCGCGTCTTTGATCGCGTCAGCGCCGTCGTCGGTGAACAGGTATGGAATTTCGCCGATT
TTGCGACCTCGCAAGGCATATTGCGCGTTGGCGGTAACAAGAAAGGGATCTTCACTCGCGACCGCAAACC
GAAGTCGGCGGCTTTTCTGCTGCAAAAACGCTGGACTGGCATGAACTTCGGTGAAAAACCGCAGCAGGGA
GGCAAACAATGAGCTTGTCAAGCAGATCGTTCAAACATTTGGCAATAAAGTTTCTTAAGATTGAATCCTG
TTGCCGGTCTTGCGATGATTATCATATAATTTCTGTTGAATTACGTTAAGCATGTAATAATTAACATGTA
ATGCATGACGTTATTTATGAGATGGGTTTTTATGATTAGAGTCCCGCAATTATACATTTAATACGCGATA
GAAAACAAAATATAGCGCGCAAACTAGGATAAATTATCGCGCGCGGTGTCATCTATGTTACTAGATCGAC
GCTGACCTAATAACTTCGTATAGCATACATTATACGAAGTTATATTAAGGGTTGAATGTGAGACGCACAG
AGTGCTGGGCCTCATGGGCCTTCCTTTCACTGCCCGCTTTCCAGTCGGGAAACCTGTCGTGCCAGCTGCA
TTAACATGGTCATAGCTGTTTCCTTGCGTATTGGGCGCTCTCCGCTTCCTCGCTCACTGACTCGCTGCGC
TCGGTCGTTCGGGTAAAGCCTGGGGTGCCTAATGAGCAAAAGGCCAGCAAAAGGCCAGGAACCGTAAAAA
GGCCGCGTTGCTGGCGTTTTTCCATAGGCTCCGCCCCCCTGACGAGCATCACAAAAATCGACGCTCAAGT
CAGAGGTGGCGAAACCCGACAGGACTATAAAGATACCAGGCGTTTCCCCCTGGAAGCTCCCTCGTGCGCT
CTCCTGTTCCGACCCTGCCGCTTACCGGATACCTGTCCGCCTTTCTCCCTTCGGGAAGCGTGGCGCTTTC
TCATAGCTCACGCTGTAGGTATCTCAGTTCGGTGTAGGTCGTTCGCTCCAAGCTGGGCTGTGTGCACGAA
CCCCCCGTTCAGCCCGACCGCTGCGCCTTATCCGGTAACTATCGTCTTGAGTCCAACCCGGTAAGACACG
ACTTATCGCCACTGGCAGCAGCCACTGGTAACAGGATTAGCAGAGCGAGGTATGTAGGCGGTGCTACAGA
GTTCTTGAAGTGGTGGCCTAACTACGGCTACACTAGAAGAACAGTATTTGGTATCTGCGCTCTGCTGAAG
CCAGTTACCTTCGGAAAAAGAGTTGGTAGCTCTTGATCCGGCAAACAAACCACCGCTGGTAGCGGTGGTT
TTTTTGTTTGCAAGCAGCAGATTACGCGCAGAAAAAAAGGATCTCAAGAAGATCCTTTGATCTTTTCTAC
GGGGTCTGACGCTCAGTGGAACGAAAACTCACGTTAAGGGATTTTGGTCATGAGATTATCAAAAAGGATC
TTCACCTAGATCCTTTTAAATTAAAAATGAAGTTTTAAATCAATCTAAAGTATATATGAGTAAACTTGGT
CTGACAGTTATTAGAAAAATTCATCCAGCAGACGATAAAACGCAATACGCTGGCTATCCGGTGCCGCAAT
GCCATACAGCACCAGAAAACGATCCGCCCATTCGCCGCCCAGTTCTTCCGCAATATCACGGGTGGCCAGC
GCAATATCCTGATAACGATCCGCCACGCCCAGACGGCCGCAATCAATAAAGCCGCTAAAACGGCCATTTT
CCACCATAATGTTCGGCAGGCACGCATCACCATGGGTCACCACCAGATCTTCGCCATCCGGCATGCTCGC
TTTCAGACGCGCAAACAGCTCTGCCGGTGCCAGGCCCTGATGTTCTTCATCCAGATCATCCTGATCCACC
AGGCCCGCTTCCATACGGGTACGCGCACGTTCAATACGATGTTTCGCCTGATGATCAAACGGACAGGTCG
CCGGGTCCAGGGTATGCAGA
Features (pLannotate 1.2.2; 14 found; start..end, strand, type, name):
    366..470     -  promoter       AmpR promoter: bla
    496..627     -  rep_origin     M13 ori (fragment): M13 bacteriophage origin of replication; arrow indicates direction of (+) strand synthesis
    648..804     -  CDS            lacZα (fragment): LacZα fragment of β-galactosidase; lacZ fragment
    813..831     +  promoter       T7 promoter: promoter for bacteriophage T7 RNA polymerase
    891..924     +  protein_bind   loxP: Cre-mediated recombination occurs in the 8-bp core sequence (GCATACAT). Cre recombinase
    952..1185    +  CDS            GUS (fragment): β-glucuronidase; uidA (or gusA) from E. coli
   1267..1653    +  CDS            GUS (fragment): β-glucuronidase; uidA (or gusA) from E. coli
   1753..2952    +  CDS            GUS (fragment): β-glucuronidase; uidA (or gusA) from E. coli
   2965..3217    +  terminator     NOS terminator: nopaline synthase terminator and poly(A) signal
   3230..3263    +  protein_bind   loxP: Cre-mediated recombination occurs in the 8-bp core sequence (GCATACAT). Cre recombinase
   3317..3364    -  CDS            lacI (fragment): lac repressor; lacI; The lac repressor binds to the lac operator to inhibit transcription in E. coli. This inhibition can be relieved by adding lactose or isopropyl-β-D-thiogalactopyranoside (IPTG).
   3401..3441    -  rep_origin     RSF ori (fragment): Plasmids containing the RSF 1030 origin of replication can be propagated in E. coli cells that contain additional plasmids with compatible origins.
   3519..4107    -  rep_origin     ori: high-copy-number ColE1/pMB1/pBR322/pUC origin of replication
   4281..365     -  CDS            NeoR/KanR (across the origin): aminoglycoside phosphotransferase confers resistance to neomycin, kanamycin, and G418 (Geneticin®)
