[The description below was written by a language model from this plasmid's Addgene catalogue record and pLannotate feature annotations shown in this document.]
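Description:
pLOXp-GUS is a Level 0.5 Golden Gate cloning vector built on the EC10161 backbone and maintained in E. coli. It is a parts plasmid for modular assembly rather than a finished expression construct. It replicates from a high-copy ColE1/pUC-type origin and is selected with kanamycin through an aminoglycoside phosphotransferase gene that appears to be driven by the bla (AmpR) promoter immediately upstream. The annotation also picks up backbone remnants: fragments of lacZα, lacI, an M13 origin and an RSF origin, plus a T7 promoter just upstream of the insert.

The payload, inserted through BsmBI sites that were destroyed during cloning, is a floxed reporter module. Two loxP sites in the same annotated orientation flank the E. coli β-glucuronidase (GUS, uidA) coding sequence followed by the nopaline synthase terminator and poly(A) signal. The module has no promoter of its own; one is meant to be supplied in later assembly steps. GUS is annotated as three separate fragments with gaps between them. This may reflect introns or domesticated sequence, but the record does not explain it.

In a finished construct, placing this cassette between a promoter and a downstream gene would give GUS expression and termination at nosT until Cre recombinase excises the floxed segment, switching expression to the downstream gene. That fits the associated work on a heat-shock inducible gene expression system for cereals, although the record itself gives only the cassette composition.

The depositor sequence (4,791 nt) and the repository's sequencing result (4,710 nt) differ slightly in length, with the missing bases falling in unannotated regions next to the two loxP sites, but both carry the same set of features.
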