Addgene plasmid #154059: pLOXp-GUS
Purpose: Level 0.5 Golden Gate vector, loxP-GUS-nosT-loxP
Depositing lab: Cristobal Uauy. Depositing organization: John Innes Centre. Publication: A heat-shock inducible system for flexible gene expression in cereals. Harrington SA, Backhaus AE, Fox S, Rogers C, Borrill P, Uauy C, Richardson A. Plant Methods. 2020 Oct 14;16:137. doi: 10.1186/s13007-020-00677-3. eCollection 2020. PubMed 33072173.
Backbone
  Vector backbone: EC10161
  Backbone manufacturer: Engineering Nitrogen Symbiosis for Africa (ENSA)
  Backbone size w/o insert (bp): 2503
  Total vector size (bp): 4791
  Vector type: Bacterial Expression, Synthetic Biology
Growth in bacteria
  Bacterial resistance: Kanamycin, 50 μg/mL
  Growth temperature: 37°C
  Growth strain: DH5alpha
  Copy number: Unknown
Gene/Insert
  Gene/Insert name: beta-glucoronidase (E. coli) (alt name: GUS)
  Species: E. coli
  Insert size (bp): 2283
  Promoter: N/A
  Cloning method: Restriction Enzyme; 5′ cloning site BsmBI (destroyed during cloning); 3′ cloning site BsmBI (destroyed during cloning)
  Sequencing primers: 5′ tgcacgtctcatactgacct; 3′ gcgtctcacattcaaccctt
Resource information
  A portion of this plasmid was derived from a plasmid made by: pICH7511
Terms and licenses: Academic/Nonprofit Terms; Industry Terms: Not Available to Industry
How to cite: pLOXp-GUS was a gift from Cristobal Uauy (Addgene plasmid # 154059 ; http://n2t.net/addgene:154059 ; RRID:Addgene_154059)
